Addgene plasmid #243982: pUPD3_RBS_J61133
Purpose: GoldenBraid2.0 Ribosome binding site.
Depositing lab: Christophe Herman. Depositing organization: Baylor College of Medicine. Publication: GoldenBraid2.0 E. coli: a comprehensive and characterized toolkit for enterics. Cooke MB, Welch KT, Ramirez LD, Wen AX, Marciano DC, Herman C. Synth Biol (Oxf). 2025 Aug 14;10(1):ysaf015. doi: 10.1093/synbio/ysaf015. eCollection 2025. PubMed 40927394.
Backbone
  Vector backbone: pUPD3
  Vector type: Bacterial Expression
Growth in bacteria
  Bacterial resistance: Chloramphenicol, 25 μg/mL
  Growth temperature: 37°C
  Growth strain: DH5alpha
  Copy number: High Copy
Gene/Insert
  Gene/Insert name: J61133
  Species: Synthetic
  Insert size (bp): 20
  Cloning method: Golden Gate
Terms and licenses: Academic/Nonprofit Terms; Industry Terms: Not Available to Industry
How to cite: pUPD3_RBS_J61133 was a gift from Christophe Herman (Addgene plasmid # 243982 ; http://n2t.net/addgene:243982 ; RRID:Addgene_243982)
