[The description below was written by a language model from this plasmid's Addgene catalogue record and pLannotate feature annotations shown in this document.]
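Description:
pUPD3_RBS_J61133 is a small (about 2.4 kb) GoldenBraid2.0 part-domestication plasmid that stores a single synthetic ribosome binding site, J61133, as a reusable level-0 part. It belongs to a GoldenBraid2.0 toolkit adapted and characterized for E. coli and other enteric bacteria. The backbone is pUPD3, a universal part entry vector. It is catalogued as a bacterial expression vector, although the plasmid itself carries only a regulatory element and no complete transcription unit. It replicates in E. coli at high copy from a ColE1/pUC-type origin and is selected with chloramphenicol through a cat gene driven by its own cat promoter. An f1 bacteriophage origin is also present, a standard backbone element that would permit single-stranded DNA production.

The insert is only 20 bp and was introduced by Golden Gate cloning. It is too short to have been annotated in the automated feature table, which lists backbone elements only. Going by the feature coordinates on the circular map, the part most likely sits in the cloning region flanked by the T7 and SP6 promoters, which commonly serve as sequencing primer sites. A short lacZα remnant lies next to the T7 promoter, and a short fragment annotated as a tet promoter is also present; both appear to be backbone remnants.

In use, a Type IIS restriction-ligation reaction releases the RBS with defined overhangs, so it can be combined in a fixed order with promoter, coding sequence and terminator parts to build bacterial transcription units. Choosing among different RBS parts is a way to tune translation initiation. The record does not state the relative strength of J61133.
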