Features (pLannotate 1.2.2; 8 found; start..end, strand, type, name):
     72..90      -  promoter       SP6 promoter: promoter for bacteriophage SP6 RNA polymerase
    237..825     -  rep_origin     ori: high-copy-number ColE1/pMB1/pBR322/pUC origin of replication
    940..1042    +  promoter       cat promoter: promoter of the E. coli cat gene encoding chloramphenicol acetyltransferase
   1043..1699    +  CDS            cat: CAT_ECOLX - Experimental evidence at protein level: Swiss-Prot protein existence level 1. This enzyme is an effector of chloramphenicol resistance in bacteria. From Escherichia coli. This protein is used as a marker in many commonly used cloning vectors, such as pACYC184.
   1787..1804    -  promoter       tet promoter (fragment): E. coli promoter for tetracycline efflux protein gene
   1815..2270    +  rep_origin     f1 ori (sequence partly withheld): f1 bacteriophage origin of replication; arrow indicates direction of (+) strand synthesis
   2289..2310    -  CDS            lacZα (fragment): LacZα fragment of β-galactosidase; lacZ fragment
   2313..2331    +  promoter       T7 promoter: promoter for bacteriophage T7 RNA polymerase
>Addgene plasmid #243982 | pUPD3_RBS_J61133 | addgene full sequence | sequence record 487813 | Addgene NGS Result
GGTCTCGCAAAGAGAAAGACCCGAGACACTGAATGCGAGACCACTCATCGCCCAATCACTAGTGAATTCG
TTCTATAGTGTCACCTAAATACCATAGAGCCGTTGGTCATAGCTGTTTCCTGTCCAGGCATCATGACACG
GTTATCCACAGAATCAGGGGATAACGCAGGAAAGAACATGTGAGCAAAAGGCCAGCAAAAGGCCAGGAAC
CGTAAAAAGGCCGCGTTGCTGGCGTTTTTCCATAGGCTCCGCCCCCCTGACGAGCATCACAAAAATCGAC
GCTCAAGTCAGAGGTGGCGAAACCCGACAGGACTATAAAGATACCAGGCGTTTCCCCCTGGAAGCTCCCT
CGTGCGCTCTCCTGTTCCGACCCTGCCGCTTACCGGATACCTGTCCGCCTTTCTCCCTTCGGGAAGCGTG
GCGCTTTCTCATAGCTCACGCTGTAGGTATCTCAGTTCGGTGTAGGTCGTTCGCTCCAAGCTGGGCTGTG
TGCACGAACCCCCCGTTCAGCCCGACCGCTGCGCCTTATCCGGTAACTATCGTCTTGAGTCCAACCCGGT
AAGACACGACTTATCGCCACTGGCAGCAGCCACTGGTAACAGGATTAGCAGAGCGAGGTATGTAGGCGGT
GCTACAGAGTTCTTGAAGTGGTGGCCTAACTACGGCTACACTAGAAGAACAGTATTTGGTATCTGCGCTC
TGCTGAAGCCAGTTACCTTCGGAAAAAGAGTTGGTAGCTCTTGATCCGGCAAACAAACCACCGCTGGTAG
CGGTGGTTTTTTTGTTTGCAAGCAGCAGATTACGCGCAGAAAAAAAGGATCTCAAGAAGATCCTTTGATC
TTTTCTACGGGGTCTGACGCTCAGTGGAACGAAAACTCACGTTAAGGGATTTTGGTCATGAGATTATCAA
AAAGGATCTTCACCTAGATCCTTTTGTGATGATCGGCACGTAAGAGGTTCCAACTTTCACCATAATGAAA
TAAGATCACTACCGGGCGTATTTTTTGAGTTATCGAGATTTTCAGGAGCTAAGGAAGCTAAAATGGAGAA
AAAAATCACTGGATATACCACCGTTGATATATCCCAATGGCATCGTAAAGAACATTTTGAGGCATTTCAG
TCAGTTGCTCAATGTACCTATAACCAGACCGTTCAGCTGGATATTACGGCCTTTTTAAAGACCGTAAAGA
AAAATAAGCACAAGTTTTATCCGGCCTTTATTCACATTCTTGCCCGCCTGATGAATGCTCATCCGGAATT
CCGTATGGCAATGAAAGACGGTGAGCTGGTGATATGGGATAGTGTTCACCCTTGTTACACCGTTTTCCAT
GAGCAAACTGAAACGTTTTCATCGCTCTGGAGTGAATACCACGACGATTTCCGGCAGTTTCTACACATAT
ATTCGCAAGATGTGGCGTGTTACGGTGAAAACCTGGCCTATTTCCCTAAAGGGTTTATTGAGAATATGTT
TTTCGTGTCAGCCAATCCCTGGGTGAGTTTCACCAGTTTTGATTTAAACGTGGCCAATATGGACAACTTC
TTCGCCCCCGTTTTCACCATGGGCAAATATTATACGCAAGGCGACAAGGTGCTGATGCCGCTGGCGATTC
AGGTTCATCATGCCGTTTGTGATGGCTTCCATGTCGGCAGAATGCTTAATGAATTACAACAGTACTGCGA
TGAGTGGCAGGGCGGGGCGTAATTTTTTTAAGGCAGTTATTGGTGCCCTTAAACGCCTGGTTGCTACGCC
TGAATAAGTGATAATAAGCGGATGAATGGCAGAAATTCGATGATAAGCTGTCAAACATGATGT
[125 nt withheld, positions 1814-1938]
C
[91 nt withheld, positions 1940-2030]
AGGGTGATGGTTCACGTAGTGGGCCAGCGCCCTGATAGACGGTTTTTCGCCCTTTGACGTTGGAGTCCAC
GTTCTTT
[37 nt withheld, positions 2108-2144]
ACCCTATCTCGGTCTATTCTTTTGATTTATAAGGGATTTTGCCGATTTCGGCCTATTGGTTAAAAAATGA
GCTGATTTAACAAAAATTTAACGCGAATTTTAACAAAATATTAACGCTTACAATTTTAACATTGTAGAAA
CGCATGTAAAACGACGGCCAGTGAATTGTAATACGACTCACTATAGGGTGAATTCCGCTTAGGACCTTAG
ATATTGATCTCAA
